Addgene plasmid #236272: BtARR3 short (1-392)
Purpose: Bacterial expression of bovine arrestin-3 short (1-392) L393Stop
Depositing lab: Vsevolod Gurevich. Depositing organization: Vanderbilt University. Publication: Expression of Untagged Arrestins in E. coli and Their Purification. Vishnivetskiy SA, Zhan X, Gurevich VV. Curr Protoc. 2023 Sep;3(9):e832. doi: 10.1002/cpz1.832. PubMed 37671938.
Backbone
  Vector backbone: pTrcHisB
  Backbone manufacturer: ThermoFisher
  Backbone size w/o insert (bp): 4400
  Vector type: Bacterial Expression
Growth in bacteria
  Bacterial resistance: Ampicillin, 100 μg/mL
  Growth temperature: 30°C
  Growth strain: DH5alpha
  Copy number: High Copy
Gene/Insert
  Gene/Insert name: arrestin-3 (alt name: clone ett5)
  Species: B. taurus (bovine)
  Mutation: short, (1-392) L393Stop
  Entrez Gene: ARR3
  Promoter: lac
  Cloning method: Restriction Enzyme; 5′ cloning site NcoI (unknown if destroyed); 3′ cloning site HindIII (unknown if destroyed)
  Sequencing primers: 5′ M13_pUC_rev_primer
Terms and licenses: Academic/Nonprofit Terms; Industry Terms: Not Available to Industry
Depositor comments: The arrestin coding sequence was cloned into the pTrcHisB vector between NcoI and HindIII sites, removing the His tag.
How to cite: BtARR3 short (1-392) was a gift from Vsevolod Gurevich (Addgene plasmid # 236272 ; http://n2t.net/addgene:236272 ; RRID:Addgene_236272)
