[The description below was written by a language model from this plasmid's Addgene catalogue record and pLannotate feature annotations shown in this document.]
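Description:
BtARR3 short (1-392) is a bacterial expression plasmid built on the pTrcHisB backbone for producing an untagged, C-terminally truncated bovine arrestin-3 in E. coli. It replicates from a high-copy ColE1/pMB1-type origin (a pBR322 bom region and only a fragment of rop remain) and is selected with ampicillin through the β-lactamase gene and its native promoter.

The arrestin-3 coding sequence was inserted between the NcoI and HindIII sites, which according to the depositor removes the vector's His tag, so the protein is expressed without an affinity tag. The construct carries an L393Stop mutation, limiting translation to residues 1–392 of the short form. The automated annotation labels the open reading frame by similarity to human ARRB2 (β-arrestin-2, another name for arrestin-3) and spans a region somewhat longer than 392 codons, presumably because homology continues past the introduced stop. The catalogue also lists the Entrez gene symbol as ARR3, so the two sources differ in nomenclature. The catalogue gives the promoter as lac, whereas the feature table identifies the trc promoter, a strong trp/lacUV5 hybrid, followed by a lac operator. Downstream of these lie the rrnG antiterminator and a short minicistron carrying a ribosome binding site that enhances translation of the following cistron. Transcription ends at the rrnB T1 and T2 terminators. A plasmid-borne lacI gene driven by the lacIq promoter supplies repressor to keep expression off until it is induced with IPTG. The associated publication concerns expression and purification of untagged arrestins from E. coli, which is this plasmid's intended use.
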