Features (pLannotate 1.2.2; 18 found; start..end, strand, type, name):
      3..20      +  promoter       tet promoter (fragment): E. coli promoter for tetracycline efflux protein gene
     16..117     -  CDS            yciV (fragment): RNAAM_ECOLI - Also known as trpH From Escherichia coli (strain K12).
    193..222     +  promoter       trc promoter: strong E. coli promoter; hybrid between the trp and lac UV5 promoters
    230..246     +  protein_bind   lac operator: The lac repressor binds to the lac operator to inhibit transcription in E. coli. This inhibition can be relieved by adding lactose or isopropyl-β-D-thiogalactopyranoside (IPTG). lac repressor encoded by lacI
    263..332     +  misc_feature   rrnG antiterminator: antiterminator from the E. coli rrnG leader region (Berg et al., 1989)
    383..409     +  CDS            minicistron: synthetic cistron containing a ribosome binding site (Shine-Dalgarno sequence), for enhancing the bacterial expression of a downstream cistron (Schoner, 1997) This first cistron should terminate 3 bp upstream of the ATG for the second cistron.
    413..1639    +  CDS            ARRB2: ARRB2_HUMAN - Also known as ARB2, ARR2. Experimental evidence at protein level: Swiss-Prot protein existence level 1. Functions in regulating agonist-mediated G-protein coupled receptor (GPCR) signaling by mediating both receptor desensitization and resensitization processes. During homologous desensitization, beta- arrestins bind to the GPRK-phosphorylated receptor and sterically preclude its coupling to the cognate G-protein; the binding appears to require additional receptor determinants exposed only in the active receptor conformation. The beta-arrestins target many receptors for internali
   1969..1986    +  misc_feature   MCS (fragment): pBluescript multiple cloning site
   2070..2185    +  ncRNA          5S rRNA: Accession: RF00001 - 5S ribosomal RNA
   2189..2275    +  terminator     rrnB T1 terminator: Escherichia coli rrnB; transcription terminator T1 from the E. coli rrnB gene
   2367..2394    +  terminator     rrnB T2 terminator: transcription terminator T2 from the E. coli rrnB gene
   2413..2504    +  promoter       AmpR promoter: bla
   2505..3365    +  CDS            AmpR: β-lactamase; bla; confers resistance to ampicillin, carbenicillin, and related antibiotics
   3536..4124    +  rep_origin     ori: high-copy-number ColE1/pMB1/pBR322/pUC origin of replication
   4310..4450    -  misc_feature   bom: basis of mobility region from pBR322
   4552..4592    -  CDS            rop (fragment): Rop protein, which maintains plasmids at low copy number; rop
   4636..4713    +  promoter       lacIq promoter: lacI (mutant); In the lacIq allele, a single base change in the promoter boosts expression of the lacI gene about 10-fold.
   4714..5796    +  CDS            lacI: lac repressor; lacI; The lac repressor binds to the lac operator to inhibit transcription in E. coli. This inhibition can be relieved by adding lactose or isopropyl-β-D-thiogalactopyranoside (IPTG).
>Addgene plasmid #236272 | BtARR3 short (1-392) | addgene full sequence | sequence record 471663 | Addgene NGS Result
GTTTGACAGCTTATCATCGACTGCACGGTGCACCAATGCTTCTGGCGTCAGGCAGCCATCGGAAGCTGTG
GTATGGCTGTGCAGGTCGTAAATCACTGCATAATTCGTGTCGCTCAAGGCGCACTCCCGTTCTGGATAAT
GTTTTTTGCGCCGACATCATAACGGTTCTGGCAAATATTCTGAAATGAGCTGTTGACAATTAATCATCCG
GCTCGTATAATGTGTGGAATTGTGAGCGGATAACAATTTCACACAGGAAACAGCGCCGCTGAGAAAAAGC
GAAGCGGCACTGCTCTTTAACAATTTATCAGACAATCTGTGTGGGCACTCGACCGGAATTATCGATTAAC
TTTATTATTAAAAATTAAAGAGGTATATATTAATGTATCGATTAAATAAGGAGGAATAAACCATGGGGGA
GAAACCCGGGACCAGGGTCTTCAAGAAATCGAGTCCTAACTGCAAGCTCACCGTGTACCTGGGCAAGCGG
GACTTTGTGGACCACCTGGACAAAGTGGATCCTGTAGATGGTGTGGTGCTAGTGGACCCGGACTACTTGA
AGGACCGCAAAGTGTTTGTGACCCTCACCTGCGCCTTTCGCTATGGCCGCGAAGACCTGGACGTGCTGGG
CTTGTCCTTCCGCAAAGACCTGTTCATCGCCAACTACCAGGCCTTCCCCCCAACACCCAACCCACCCCGG
CCCCCCACCCGCCTGCAGGAGCGGCTGCTGAGGAAGCTGGGCCAGCATGCCCACCCCTTTTTTTTCACAA
TACCCCAGAACCTGCCCTGCTCCGTCACCCTGCAGCCAGGCCCAGAGGATACGGGGAAGGCCTGCGGGGT
AGACTTTGAGATTCGAGCCTTCTGCGCCAAATCACTAGAAGAGAAAAGCCACAAACGGAACTCTGTGCGT
CTGGTGATCCGAAAGGTGCAGTTTGCCCCAGAGAAACCCGGCCCCCAGCCTTCAGCTGAAACCACACGCC
ACTTCCTCATGTCTGACCGGTCCCTGCACCTTGAGGCTTCACTGGACAAGGAGCTGTACTACCATGGGGA
GCCCCTCAATGTCAATGTCCACGTCACCAATAACTCCACCAAGACTGTCAAGAAGATCAAAGTCTCTGTG
AGACAGTACGCCGACATCTGCCTCTTCAGCACCGCCCAGTACAAGTGCCCCGTGGCTCAGGTCGAACAAG
ATGACCAGGTGTCGCCCAGTTCCACGTTCTGTAAGGTGTACACCATAACCCCGCTGCTCAGCAACAACCG
GGAGAAGCGCGGCCTCGCTCTGGATGGGAAGCTCAAGCACGAGGACACCAACCTGGCGTCCAGCACCATT
GTGAAGGAGGGTGCCAACAAGGAGGTGCTGGGGATCCTGGTGTCCTACAGGGTCAAGGTGAAGCTGGTGG
TGTCTCGAGGCGGGGACGTCTCAGTGGAGCTGCCATTTGTTCTCATGCACCCCAAGCCCCATGATCACAT
CGCCCTTCCCAGGCCCCAGTCAGCTGTTCCTGAAACAGATGCCCCCGTGGACACCAACCTCATTGAATTC
GAAACCAACTATGCCACAGACGACGACATCGTGTTTGAGGACTTTGCCTAGCTGCGGCTCAAGGGGCTGA
AGGACGAGGACTATGACGACCAGTTCTGCTAGGAAGGGAGGCTGGAAGAAGGGAGTGGATGGCGGGGCGG
GGGACAGGTGGAGGCAGGACCAAGACCCCCACTGTCACTGAGGGGGATCCCAGTCCCTCTTCCCTTCCCC
TCCACCCACCAGCTTCCTCGACCAACCCCTCCCCCCCTCCCTGCCCTACCCCCCCACCAGATACGCACTG
GACCCAGCTCTTGTGGAACATGGGCATTAATTTTTTGACTTTAGCTGTGCTTCCCCAATCCCCCAGTGGG
TGGCAAGCTGTGTTCACACCTCAATTTTTTGGAGGGGGAGCCGAAGAGGAGTGATAGTAGGAAAAGAGGG
GGAAAGCCGAATTCGATATCAAGCTTGGCTGTTTTGGCGGATGAGAGAAGATTTTCAGCCTGATACAGAT
TAAATCAGAACGCAGAAGCGGTCTGATAAAACAGAATTTGCCTGGCGGCAGTAGCGCGGTGGTCCCACCT
GACCCCATGCCGAACTCAGAAGTGAAACGCCGTAGCGCCGATGGTAGTGTGGGGTCTCCCCATGCGAGAG
TAGGGAACTGCCAGGCATCAAATAAAACGAAAGGCTCAGTCGAAAGACTGGGCCTTTCGTTTTATCTGTT
GTTTGTCGGTGAACGCTCTCCTGAGTAGGACAAATCCGCCGGGAGCGGATTTGAACGTTGCGAAGCAACG
GCCCGGAGGGTGGCGGGCAGGACGCCCGCCATAAACTGCCAGGCATCAAATTAAGCAGAAGGCCATCCTG
ACGGATGGCCTTTTTGCGTTTCTACAAACTCTTTTGTTTATTTTTCTAAATACATTCAAATATGTATCCG
CTCATGAGACAATAACCCTGATAAATGCTTCAATAATATTGAAAAAGGAAGAGTATGAGTATTCAACATT
TCCGTGTCGCCCTTATTCCCTTTTTTGCGGCATTTTGCCTTCCTGTTTTTGCTCACCCAGAAACGCTGGT
GAAAGTAAAAGATGCTGAAGATCAGTTGGGTGCACGAGTGGGTTACATCGAACTGGATCTCAACAGCGGT
AAGATCCTTGAGAGTTTTCGCCCCGAAGAACGTTTTCCAATGATGAGCACTTTTAAAGTTCTGCTATGTG
GCGCGGTATTATCCCGTGTTGACGCCGGGCAAGAGCAACTCGGTCGCCGCATACACTATTCTCAGAATGA
CTTGGTTGAGTACTCACCAGTCACAGAAAAGCATCTTACGGATGGCATGACAGTAAGAGAATTATGCAGT
GCTGCCATAACCATGAGTGATAACACTGCGGCCAACTTACTTCTGACAACGATCGGAGGACCGAAGGAGC
TAACCGCTTTTTTGCACAACATGGGGGATCATGTAACTCGCCTTGATCGTTGGGAACCGGAGCTGAATGA
AGCCATACCAAACGACGAGCGTGACACCACGATGCCTGTAGCAATGGCAACAACGTTGCGCAAACTATTA
ACTGGCGAACTACTTACTCTAGCTTCCCGGCAACAATTAATAGACTGGATGGAGGCGGATAAAGTTGCAG
GACCACTTCTGCGCTCGGCCCTTCCGGCTGGCTGGTTTATTGCTGATAAATCTGGAGCCGGTGAGCGTGG
GTCTCGCGGTATCATTGCAGCACTGGGGCCAGATGGTAAGCCCTCCCGTATCGTAGTTATCTACACGACG
GGGAGTCAGGCAACTATGGATGAACGAAATAGACAGATCGCTGAGATAGGTGCCTCACTGATTAAGCATT
GGTAACTGTCAGACCAAGTTTACTCATATATACTTTAGATTGATTTAAAACTTCATTTTTAATTTAAAAG
GATCTAGGTGAAGATCCTTTTTGATAATCTCATGACCAAAATCCCTTAACGTGAGTTTTCGTTCCACTGA
GCGTCAGACCCCGTAGAAAAGATCAAAGGATCTTCTTGAGATCCTTTTTTTCTGCGCGTAATCTGCTGCT
TGCAAACAAAAAAACCACCGCTACCAGCGGTGGTTTGTTTGCCGGATCAAGAGCTACCAACTCTTTTTCC
GAAGGTAACTGGCTTCAGCAGAGCGCAGATACCAAATACTGTCCTTCTAGTGTAGCCGTAGTTAGGCCAC
CACTTCAAGAACTCTGTAGCACCGCCTACATACCTCGCTCTGCTAATCCTGTTACCAGTGGCTGCTGCCA
GTGGCGATAAGTCGTGTCTTACCGGGTTGGACTCAAGACGATAGTTACCGGATAAGGCGCAGCGGTCGGG
CTGAACGGGGGGTTCGTGCACACAGCCCAGCTTGGAGCGAACGACCTACACCGAACTGAGATACCTACAG
CGTGAGCTATGAGAAAGCGCCACGCTTCCCGAAGGGAGAAAGGCGGACAGGTATCCGGTAAGCGGCAGGG
TCGGAACAGGAGAGCGCACGAGGGAGCTTCCAGGGGGAAACGCCTGGTATCTTTATAGTCCTGTCGGGTT
TCGCCACCTCTGACTTGAGCGTCGATTTTTGTGATGCTCGTCAGGGGGGCGGAGCCTATGGAAAAACGCC
AGCAACGCGGCCTTTTTACGGTTCCTGGCCTTTTGCTGGCCTTTTGCTCACATGTTCTTTCCTGCGTTAT
CCCCTGATTCTGTGGATAACCGTATTACCGCCTTTGAGTGAGCTGATACCGCTCGCCGCAGCCGAACGAC
CGAGCGCAGCGAGTCAGTGAGCGAGGAAGCGGAAGAGCGCCTGATGCGGTATTTTCTCCTTACGCATCTG
TGCGGTATTTCACACCGCATATGGTGCACTCTCAGTACAATCTGCTCTGATGCCGCATAGTTAAGCCAGT
ATACACTCCGCTATCGCTACGTGACTGGGTCATGGCTGCGCCCCGACACCCGCCAACACCCGCTGACGCG
CCCTGACGGGCTTGTCTGCTCCCGGCATCCGCTTACAGACAAGCTGTGACCGTCTCCGGGAGCTGCATGT
GTCAGAGGTTTTCACCGTCATCACCGAAACGCGCGAGGCAGCAGATCAATTCGCGCGCGAAGGCGAAGCG
GCATGCATTTACGTTGACACCATCGAATGGTGCAAAACCTTTCGCGGTATGGCATGATAGCGCCCGGAAG
AGAGTCAATTCAGGGTGGTGAATGTGAAACCAGTAACGTTATACGATGTCGCAGAGTATGCCGGTGTCTC
TTATCAGACCGTTTCCCGCGTGGTGAACCAGGCCAGCCACGTTTCTGCGAAAACGCGGGAAAAAGTGGAA
GCGGCGATGGCGGAGCTGAATTACATTCCCAACCGCGTGGCACAACAACTGGCGGGCAAACAGTCGTTGC
TGATTGGCGTTGCCACCTCCAGTCTGGCCCTGCACGCGCCGTCGCAAATTGTCGCGGCGATTAAATCTCG
CGCCGATCAACTGGGTGCCAGCGTGGTGGTGTCGATGGTAGAACGAAGCGGCGTCGAAGCCTGTAAAGCG
GCGGTGCACAATCTTCTCGCGCAACGCGTCAGTGGGCTGATCATTAACTATCCGCTGGATGACCAGGATG
CCATTGCTGTGGAAGCTGCCTGCACTAATGTTCCGGCGTTATTTCTTGATGTCTCTGACCAGACACCCAT
CAACAGTATTATTTTCTCCCATGAAGACGGTACGCGACTGGGCGTGGAGCATCTGGTCGCATTGGGTCAC
CAGCAAATCGCGCTGTTAGCGGGCCCATTAAGTTCTGTCTCGGCGCGTCTGCGTCTGGCTGGCTGGCATA
AATATCTCACTCGCAATCAAATTCAGCCGATAGCGGAACGGGAAGGCGACTGGAGTGCCATGTCCGGTTT
TCAACAAACCATGCAAATGCTGAATGAGGGCATCGTTCCCACTGCGATGCTGGTTGCCAACGATCAGATG
GCGCTGGGCGCAATGCGCGCCATTACCGAGTCCGGGCTGCGCGTTGGTGCGGATATCTCGGTAGTGGGAT
ACGACGATACCGAAGACAGCTCATGTTATATCCCGCCGTTAACCACCATCAAACAGGATTTTCGCCTGCT
GGGGCAAACCAGCGTGGACCGCTTGCTGCAACTCTCTCAGGGCCAGGCGGTGAAGGGCAATCAGCTGTTG
CCCGTCTCACTGGTGAAAAGAAAAACCACCCTGGCGCCCAATACGCAAACCGCCTCTCCCCGCGCGTTGG
CCGATTCATTAATGCAGCTGGCACGACAGGTTTCCCGACTGGAAAGCGGGCAGTGAGCGCAACGCAATTA
ATGTAAGTTAGCGCGAATTGATCTG
